>Addgene plasmid #110991 | P25-COMP-blac-flag-his | depositor full sequence | sequence record 208744 | P25-COMP-blac-flag-his sequence 8173 bps
CTCGAGAAAGGCGTCTAACCAGTCACAGTCGCAAGGTAGGCTGAGCACCGTGGCGGGCGGCAGCGGGTGG
CGGTCGGGGTTGTTTCTGGCGGAGGTGCTGCTGATGATGTAATTAAAGTAGGCGGTCTTGAGACGGCGGA
TGGTCGAGGTGAGGTGTGGCAGGCTTGAGATCCAGCTGTTGGGGTGAGTACTCCCTCTCAAAAGCGGGCA
TTACTTCTGCGCTAAGATTGTCAGTTTCCAAAAACGAGGAGGATTTGATATTCACCTGGCCCGATCTGGC
CATACACTTGAGTGACAATGACATCCACTTTGCCTTTCTCTCCACAGGTGTCCACTCCCAGGTCCAAGTT
TGCCACCATGGAGTTTCAGACCCAGGTACTCATGTCCCTGCTGCTCTGCATGTCTGGTGCGGCCGCCAAA
GTGACCGTGGACACCGTGTGCAAGCGGGGCTTCCTGATCCAGATGAGCGGCCACCTGGAATGCAAGTGCG
AGAACGACCTGGTGCTGGTCAACGAGGAAACCTGCGAAGAGAAGGTGCTGAAGTGCGACGAGAAAACCGT
GAACAAGCCCTGCGGCGACTTCAGCAAGTGCATCAAGATCGACGGCAACCCCGTGTCCTACGCCTGCAAG
TGCAACCTGGGCTACGACATGGTCAACAACGTGTGCATCCCCAACGAGTGCAAGAACGTGGCCTGCGGCA
ACGGCAAGTGTATCCTGGACACCAGCAACCCTGTGAAAACCGGCGTGTGCTCCTGCAACATCGGCAAGGT
GCCCAACGTGCAGGACCAGAACAAGTGCAGCAAGGACGGCGAGACAAAGTGCAGCCTGAAGTGCCTGAAA
GAGAATGAGGCCTGCAAGGCCGTGGACGGCATCTACAAGTGCGACTGCAAGGATGGCTTCATCATCGACA
ACGAGGCCAGCATCTGCACCGGCGCGCCGTCGACCTCCATCACGGCCTATAAGAGTGAGGGGGAGTCAGC
GGAGTTCTCCTTCCCACTCAACCTTGGAGAGGAAAGCCTGCAGGGAGAGTTGAGATGGAAGGCAGAGAAG
GCTCCTTCTTCCCAGTCCTGGATCACCTTCTCCCTAAAGAACCAAAAGGTGTCTGTGCAGAAGTCTACTA
GCAACCCCAAGTTCCAGCTGTCCGAAACGCTCCCACTCACCCTTCAGATACCCCAGGTCTCCCTTCAGTT
TGCTGGTTCTGGCAACCTGACCCTGACTCTGGACAGAGGGATACTGTATCAGGAAGTGAACCTGGTGGTG
ATGAAAGTGACTCAGCCCGACAGCAACACTTTGACCTGTGAGGTGATGGGACCCACCTCACCCAAGATGA
GACTGATCTTGAAGCAGGAGAATCAGGAGGCCAGGGTCTCCAGGCAGGAGAAAGTGATTCAAGTGCAGGC
CCCTGAAGCAGGGGTGTGGCAATGTCTACTGAGTGAAGGTGAAGAGGTCAAGATGGACTCCAAGATCCAG
GTTTTATCCAAAGGGTTGAATTCCGGCGGCGGCTCCGGAGGCGGTACCGGTGGCGGCGACCTAGCCCCAC
AGATGCTTCGAGAACTCCAGGAGACTAATGCGGCGCTGCAAGACGTGAGAGAGCTCTTGCGACAGCAGGT
CAAGGAGATCACCTTCCTGAAGAATACGGTGATGGAATGTGACGCCTGCGGTCTAGACAGAAACCTGCCT
CCACTAGCACCTCTGGGCCCACACCCAGAAACGCTGGTGAAAGTAAAAGATGCTGAAGATCAGTTGGGTG
CACGAGTGGGTTACATCGAACTGGATCTCAACAGCGGTAAGATCCTTGAGAGTTTTCGCCCCGAAGAACG
TTTTCCAATGATGAGCACTTTTAAAGTTCTGCTATGTGGCGCGGTATTATCCCGTATTGACGCCGGGCAA
GAGCAACTCGGTCGCCGCATACACTATTCTCAGAATGACTTGGTTGAGTACTCACCAGTCACAGAAAAGC
ATCTTACGGATGGCATGACAGTAAGAGAATTATGCAGTGCTGCCATAACCATGAGTGATAACACTGCGGC
CAACTTACTTCTGACAACGATCGGAGGACCGAAGGAGCTAACCGCTTTTTTGCACAACATGGGGGATCAT
GTAACTCGCCTTGATCGTTGGGAACCGGAGCTGAATGAAGCCATACCAAACGACGAGCGTGACACCACGA
TGCCTGTAGCAATGGCAACAACGTTGCGCAAACTATTAACTGGCGAACTACTTACTCTAGCTTCCCGGCA
ACAATTAATAGACTGGATGGAGGCGGATAAAGTTGCAGGACCACTTCTGCGCTCGGCCCTTCCGGCTGGC
TGGTTTATTGCTGATAAATCTGGAGCCGGTGAGCGTGGGTCTCGCGGTATCATTGCAGCACTGGGGCCAG
ATGGTAAGCCCTCCCGTATCGTAGTTATCTACACGACGGGGAGTCAGGCAACTATGGATGAACGAAATAG
ACAGATCGCTGAGATAGGTGCCTCACTGATTAAGCATTGGGGCCCTGACTACAAAGACCATGACGGTGAT
TATAAAGATCATGACATCGATTACAAGGATGACGATGACAAGGGCCCTCACCACCACCATCACCACTAAT
TAATTAAGGATCCCCCGACCTCGACCTCTGGCTAATAAAGGAAATTTATTTTCATTGCAATAGTGTGTTG
GAATTTTTTGTGTCTCTCACTCGGAAGGACATATGGGAGGGCAAATCATTTGGTCGAGATCCCTCGGAGA
TCTCTAGCTAGAGGATCGATCCCCGCCCCGGACGAACTAAACCTGACTACGACATCTCTGCCCCTTCTTC
GCGGGGCAGTGCATGTAATCCCTTCAGTTGGTTGGTACAACTTGCCAACTGGGCCCTGTTCCACATGTGA
CACGGGGGGGGACCAAACACAAAGGGGTTCTCTGACTGTAGTTGACATCCTTATAAATGGATGTGCACAT
TTGCCAACACTGAGTGGCTTTCATCCTGGAGCAGACTTTGCAGTCTGTGGACTGCAACACAACATTGCCT
TTATGTGTAACTCTTGGCTGAAGCTCTTACACCAATGCTGGGGGACATGTACCTCCCAGGGGCCCAGGAA
GACTACGGGAGGCTACACCAACGTCAATCAGAGGGGCCTGTGTAGCTACCGATAAGCGGACCCTCAAGAG
GGCATTAGCAATAGTGTTTATAAGGCCCCCTTGTTAACCCTAAACGGGTAGCATATGCTTCCCGGGTAGT
AGTATATACTATCCAGACTAACCCTAATTCAATAGCATATGTTACCCAACGGGAAGCATATGCTATCGAA
TTAGGGTTAGTAAAAGGGTCCTAAGGAACAGCGATATCTCCCACCCCATGAGCTGTCACGGTTTTATTTA
CATGGGGTCAGGATTCCACGAGGGTAGTGAACCATTTTAGTCACAAGGGCAGTGGCTGAAGATCAAGGAG
CGGGCAGTGAACTCTCCTGAATCTTCGCCTGCTTCTTCATTCTCCTTCGTTTAGCTAATAGAATAACTGC
TGAGTTGTGAACAGTAAGGTGTATGTGAGGTGCTCGAAAACAAGGTTTCAGGTGACGCCCCCAGAATAAA
ATTTGGACGGGGGGTTCAGTGGTGGCATTGTGCTATGACACCAATATAACCCTCACAAACCCCTTGGGCA
ATAAATACTAGTGTAGGAATGAAACATTCTGAATATCTTTAACAATAGAAATCCATGGGGTGGGGACAAG
CCGTAAAGACTGGATGTCCATCTCACACGAATTTATGGCTATGGGCAACACATAATCCTAGTGCAATATG
ATACTGGGGTTATTAAGATGTGTCCCAGGCAGGGACCAAGACAGGTGAACCATGTTGTTACACTCTATTT
GTAACAAGGGGAAAGAGAGTGGACGCCGACAGCAGCGGACTCCACTGGTTGTCTCTAACACCCCCGAAAA
TTAAACGGGGCTCCACGCCAATGGGGCCCATAAACAAAGACAAGTGGCCACTCTTTTTTTTGAAATTGTG
GAGTGGGGGCACGCGTCAGCCCCCACACGCCGCCCTGCGGTTTTGGACTGTAAAATAAGGGTGTAATAAC
TTGGCTGATTGTAACCCCGCTAACCACTGCGGTCAAACCACTTGCCCACAAAACCACTAATGGCACCCCG
GGGAATACCTGCATAAGTAGGTGGGCGGGCCAAGATAGGGGCGCGATTGCTGCGATCTGGAGGACAAATT
ACACACACTTGCGCCTGAGCGCCAAGCACAGGGTTGTTGGTCCTCATATTCACGAGGTCGCTGAGAGCAC
GGTGGGCTAATGTTGCCATGGGTAGCATATACTACCCAAATATCTGGATAGCATATGCTATCCTAATCTA
TATCTGGGTAGCATAGGCTATCCTAATCTATATCTGGGTAGCATATGCTATCCTAATCTATATCTGGGTA
GTATATGCTATCCTAATTTATATCTGGGTAGCATAGGCTATCCTAATCTATATCTGGGTAGCATATGCTA
TCCTAATCTATATCTGGGTAGTATATGCTATCCTAATCTGTATCCGGGTAGCATATGCTATCCTAATAGA
GATTAGGGTAGTATATGCTATCCTAATTTATATCTGGGTAGCATATACTACCCAAATATCTGGATAGCAT
ATGCTATCCTAATCTATATCTGGGTAGCATATGCTATCCTAATCTATATCTGGGTAGCATAGGCTATCCT
AATCTATATCTGGGTAGCATATGCTATCCTAATCTATATCTGGGTAGTATATGCTATCCTAATTTATATC
TGGGTAGCATAGGCTATCCTAATCTATATCTGGGTAGCATATGCTATCCTAATCTATATCTGGGTAGTAT
ATGCTATCCTAATCTGTATCCGGGTAGCATATGCTATCCTCATGATAAGCTGTCAAACATGAGAATTTTC
TTGAAGACGAAAGGGCCTCGTGATACGCCTATTTTTATAGGTTAATGTCATGATAATAATGGTTTCTTAG
ACGTCAGGTGGCACTTTTCGGGGAAATGTGCGCGGAACCCCTATTTGTTTATTTTTCTAAATACATTCAA
ATATGTATCCGCTCATGAGACAATAACCCTGATAAATGCTTCAATAATATTGAAAAAGGAAGAGTATGAG
TATTCAACATTTCCGTGTCGCCCTTATTCCCTTTTTTGCGGCATTTTGCCTTCCTGTTTTTGCTCACCCA
GAAACGCTGGTGAAAGTAAAAGATGCTGAAGATCAGTTGGGTGCACGAGTGGGTTACATCGAACTGGATC
TCAACAGCGGTAAGATCCTTGAGAGTTTTCGCCCCGAAGAACGTTTTCCAATGATGAGCACTTTTAAAGT
TCTGCTATGTGGCGCGGTATTATCCCGTGTTGACGCCGGGCAAGAGCAACTCGGTCGCCGCATACACTAT
TCTCAGAATGACTTGGTTGAGTACTCACCAGTCACAGAAAAGCATCTTACGGATGGCATGACAGTAAGAG
AATTATGCAGTGCTGCCATAACCATGAGTGATAACACTGCGGCCAACTTACTTCTGACAACGATCGGAGG
ACCGAAGGAGCTAACCGCTTTTTTGCACAACATGGGGGATCATGTAACTCGCCTTGATCGTTGGGAACCG
GAGCTGAATGAAGCCATACCAAACGACGAGCGTGACACCACGATGCCTGCAGCAATGGCAACAACGTTGC
GCAAACTATTAACTGGCGAACTACTTACTCTAGCTTCCCGGCAACAATTAATAGACTGGATGGAGGCGGA
TAAAGTTGCAGGACCACTTCTGCGCTCGGCCCTTCCGGCTGGCTGGTTTATTGCTGATAAATCTGGAGCC
GGTGAGCGTGGGTCTCGCGGTATCATTGCAGCACTGGGGCCAGATGGTAAGCCCTCCCGTATCGTAGTTA
TCTACACGACGGGGAGTCAGGCAACTATGGATGAACGAAATAGACAGATCGCTGAGATAGGTGCCTCACT
GATTAAGCATTGGTAACTGTCAGACCAAGTTTACTCATATATACTTTAGATTGATTTAAAACTTCATTTT
TAATTTAAAAGGATCTAGGTGAAGATCCTTTTTGATAATCTCATGACCAAAATCCCTTAACGTGAGTTTT
CGTTCCACTGAGCGTCAGACCCCGTAGAAAAGATCAAAGGATCTTCTTGAGATCCTTTTTTTCTGCGCGT
AATCTGCTGCTTGCAAACAAAAAAACCACCGCTACCAGCGGTGGTTTGTTTGCCGGATCAAGAGCTACCA
ACTCTTTTTCCGAAGGTAACTGGCTTCAGCAGAGCGCAGATACCAAATACTGTTCTTCTAGTGTAGCCGT
AGTTAGGCCACCACTTCAAGAACTCTGTAGCACCGCCTACATACCTCGCTCTGCTAATCCTGTTACCAGT
GGCTGCTGCCAGTGGCGATAAGTCGTGTCTTACCGGGTTGGACTCAAGACGATAGTTACCGGATAAGGCG
CAGCGGTCGGGCTGAACGGGGGGTTCGTGCACACAGCCCAGCTTGGAGCGAACGACCTACACCGAACTGA
GATACCTACAGCGTGAGCTATGAGAAAGCGCCACGCTTCCCGAAGGGAGAAAGGCGGACAGGTATCCGGT
AAGCGGCAGGGTCGGAACAGGAGAGCGCACGAGGGAGCTTCCAGGGGGAAACGCCTGGTATCTTTATAGT
CCTGTCGGGTTTCGCCACCTCTGACTTGAGCGTCGATTTTTGTGATGCTCGTCAGGGGGGCGGAGCCTAT
GGAAAAACGCCAGCAACGCGGCCTTTTTACGGTTCCTGGCCTTTTGCTGGCCTTTTGCTCACATGTTCTT
TCCTGCGTTATCCCCTGATTCTGTGGATAACCGTATTACCGCCTTTGAGTGAGCTGATACCGCTCGCCGC
AGCCGAACGACCGAGCGCAGCGAGTCAGTGAGCGAGGAAGCGGAAGAGCGCCCAATACGCAAACCGCCTC
TCCCCGCGCGTTGGCCGATTCATTAATGCAGCTGGCACGACAGGTTTCCCGACTGGAAAGCGGGCAGTGA
GCGCAACGCAATTAATGTGAGTTAGCTCACTCATTAGGCACCCCAGGCTTTACACTTTATGCTTCCGGCT
CGTATGTTGTGTGGAATTGTGAGCGGATAACAATTTCACACAGGAAACAGCTATGACCATGATTACGCCA
AGCTCTAGCTAGAGGTCGACCAATTCTCATGTTTGACAGCTTATCATCGCAGATCCGGGCAACGTTGTTG
CCATTGCTGCAGGCGCAGAACTGGTAGGTATGGAAGATCTATACATTGAATCAATATTGGCAATTAGCCA
TATTAGTCATTGGTTATATAGCATAAATCAATATTGGCTATTGGCCATTGCATACGTTGTATCTATATCA
TAATATGTACATTTATATTGGCTCATGTCCAATATGACCGCCATGTTGACATTGATTATTGACTAGTTAT
TAATAGTAATCAATTACGGGGTCATTAGTTCATAGCCCATATATGGAGTTCCGCGTTACATAACTTACGG
TAAATGGCCCGCCTGGCTGACCGCCCAACGACCCCCGCCCATTGACGTCAATAATGACGTATGTTCCCAT
AGTAACGCCAATAGGGACTTTCCATTGACGTCAATGGGTGGAGTATTTACGGTAAACTGCCCACTTGGCA
GTACATCAAGTGTATCATATGCCAAGTCCGCCCCCTATTGACGTCAATGACGGTAAATGGCCCGCCTGGC
ATTATGCCCAGTACATGACCTTACGGGACTTTCCTACTTGGCAGTACATCTACGTATTAGTCATCGCTAT
TACCATGGTGATGCGGTTTTGGCAGTACACCAATGGGCGTGGATAGCGGTTTGACTCACGGGGATTTCCA
AGTCTCCACCCCATTGACGTCAATGGGAGTTTGTTTTGGCACCAAAATCAACGGGACTTTCCAAAATGTC
GTAATAACCCCGCCCCGTTGACGCAAATGGGCGGTAGGCGTGTACGGTGGGAGGTCTATATAAGCAGAGC
TCGTTTAGTGAACCGTCAGATCCTCACTCTCTTCCGCATCGCTGTCTGCGAGGGCCAGCTGTTGGGCTCG
CGGTTGAGGACAAACTCTTCGCGGTCTTTCCAGTACTCTTGGATCGGAAACCCGTCGGCCTCCGAACGGT
ACTCCGCCACCGAGGGACCTGAGCGAGTCCGCATCGACCGGATCGGAAAACCT
Features (pLannotate 1.2.2; 22 found; start..end, strand, type, name):
    184..273     +  intron         chimeric intron (fragment): chimera between introns from adenovirus and immunoglobulin heavy chain genes
    292..338     +  CDS            IgH signal sequence (fragment): signal sequence from the mouse immunoglobulin heavy chain variable region
    415..930     +  CDS            OS25_PLAFO (fragment): Experimental evidence at protein level: Swiss-Prot protein existence level 1. From Plasmodium falciparum (isolate NF54).
    931..1491    +  CDS            Cd4 (fragment): CD4_RAT - Experimental evidence at protein level: Swiss-Prot protein existence level 1. Integral membrane glycoprotein that plays an essential role in the immune response and serves multiple functions in responses against both external and internal offenses. In T-cells, functions primarily as a coreceptor for MHC class II molecule:peptide complex. The antigens presented by class II peptides are derived from extracellular proteins while class I peptides are derived from cytosolic proteins. Interacts simultaneously with the T-cell receptor (TCR) and the MHC class II presented by antigen presenti
   1528..1695    +  CDS            COMP (fragment): COMP_HUMAN - Experimental evidence at protein level: Swiss-Prot protein existence level 1. May play a role in the structural integrity of cartilage via its interaction with other extracellular matrix proteins such as the collagens and fibronectin. Can mediate the interaction of chondrocytes with the cartilage extracellular matrix through interaction with cell surface integrin receptors. Could play a role in the pathogenesis of osteoarthritis. Potent suppressor of apoptosis in both primary chondrocytes and transformed cells. Suppresses apoptosis by blocking the activation of caspase-3 and by in
   1703..2490    +  CDS            bla(M) (fragment): β-lactamase lacking the signal sequence; bla(M); allows cytosolic expression of β-lactamase
   2497..2562    +  CDS            3xFLAG: three tandem FLAG® epitope tags, followed by an enterokinase cleavage site
   2624..2679    +  polyA_signal   β-globin poly(A) signal: rabbit β-globin polyadenylation signal (Gil and Proudfoot, 1987)
   3193..4874    -  rep_origin     oriP (fragment): Epstein-Barr virus oriP replication origin (Yates et al., 2000)
   5001..5105    +  promoter       AmpR promoter: bla
   5106..5966    +  CDS            AmpR: β-lactamase; bla; confers resistance to ampicillin, carbenicillin, and related antibiotics
   6137..6725    +  rep_origin     ori: high-copy-number ColE1/pMB1/pBR322/pUC origin of replication
   6908..7000    +  CDS            lacI (fragment): lac repressor; lacI; The lac repressor binds to the lac operator to inhibit transcription in E. coli. This inhibition can be relieved by adding lactose or isopropyl-β-D-thiogalactopyranoside (IPTG).
   7013..7034    +  protein_bind   CAP binding site: CAP binding activates transcription in the presence of cAMP. E. coli catabolite activator protein
   7049..7079    +  promoter       lac promoter: promoter for the E. coli lac operon
   7087..7103    +  protein_bind   lac operator: The lac repressor binds to the lac operator to inhibit transcription in E. coli. This inhibition can be relieved by adding lactose or isopropyl-β-D-thiogalactopyranoside (IPTG). lac repressor encoded by lacI
   7173..7189    +  promoter       tet promoter (fragment): E. coli promoter for tetracycline efflux protein gene
   7199..7224    -  CDS            bla(M) (fragment): β-lactamase lacking the signal sequence; bla(M); allows cytosolic expression of β-lactamase
   7398..7777    +  enhancer       CMV enhancer: human cytomegalovirus immediate early enhancer
   7779..7978    +  promoter       CMV promoter: human cytomegalovirus (CMV) immediate early promoter
   8046..8084    +  misc_feature   Ad SA (fragment): adenovirus major late transcript splice acceptor (Friedrich and Soriano, 1991)
   8117..153     -  CDS            PTP (fragment) (across the origin): TERM_ADE02 - Experimental evidence at protein level: Swiss-Prot protein existence level 1. Protein covalently bound to the viral DNA that acts as a primer for viral genomic replication by DNA strand displacement. Assembles on the viral origin of replication in an initiation complex with viral polymerase, DBP, host NFIA and host POU2F1/OCT1. During initiation, the polymerase covalently couples the first dCTP with Ser- 580 of pTP. The terminal protein stimulates the template activity over 20 fold compared to protein-free templates. Neo-synthesized viral genomes are linked to two preterminal prot
