>Addgene plasmid #110991 | P25-COMP-blac-flag-his | addgene full sequence | sequence record 224481 | Addgene NGS Result
CTCGAGAAAGGCGTCTAACCAGTCACAGTCGCAAGGTAGGCTGAGCACCGTGGCGGGCGGCAGCGGGTGG
CGGTCGGGGTTGTTTCTGGCGGAGGTGCTGCTGATGATGTAATTAAAGTAGGCGGTCTTGAGACGGCGGA
TGGTCGAGGTGAGGTGTGGCAGGCTTGAGATCCAGCTGTTGGGGTGAGTACTCCCTCTCAAAAGCGGGCA
TTACTTCTGCGCTAAGATTGTCAGTTTCCAAAAACGAGGAGGATTTGATATTCACCTGGCCCGATCTGGC
CATACACTTGAGTGACAATGACATCCACTTTGCCTTTCTCTCCACAGGTGTCCACTCCCAGGTCCAAGTT
TGCCACCATGGAGTTTCAGACCCAGGTACTCATGTCCCTGCTGCTCTGCATGTCTGGTGCGGCCGCCAAA
GTGACCGTGGACACCGTGTGCAAGCGGGGCTTCCTGATCCAGATGAGCGGCCACCTGGAATGCAAGTGCG
AGAACGACCTGGTGCTGGTCAACGAGGAAACCTGCGAAGAGAAGGTGCTGAAGTGCGACGAGAAAACCGT
GAACAAGCCCTGCGGCGACTTCAGCAAGTGCATCAAGATCGACGGCAACCCCGTGTCCTACGCCTGCAAG
TGCAACCTGGGCTACGACATGGTCAACAACGTGTGCATCCCCAACGAGTGCAAGAACGTGGCCTGCGGCA
ACGGCAAGTGTATCCTGGACACCAGCAACCCTGTGAAAACCGGCGTGTGCTCCTGCAACATCGGCAAGGT
GCCCAACGTGCAGGACCAGAACAAGTGCAGCAAGGACGGCGAGACAAAGTGCAGCCTGAAGTGCCTGAAA
GAGAATGAGGCCTGCAAGGCCGTGGACGGCATCTACAAGTGCGACTGCAAGGATGGCTTCATCATCGACA
ACGAGGCCAGCATCTGCACCGGCGCGCCGTCGACCTCCATCACGGCCTATAAGAGTGAGGGGGAGTCAGC
GGAGTTCTCCTTCCCACTCAACCTTGGAGAGGAAAGCCTGCAGGGAGAGTTGAGATGGAAGGCAGAGAAG
GCTCCTTCTTCCCAGTCCTGGATCACCTTCTCCCTAAAGAACCAAAAGGTGTCTGTGCAGAAGTCTACTA
GCAACCCCAAGTTCCAGCTGTCCGAAACGCTCCCACTCACCCTTCAGATACCCCAGGTCTCCCTTCAGTT
TGCTGGTTCTGGCAACCTGACCCTGACTCTGGACAGAGGGATACTGTATCAGGAAGTGAACCTGGTGGTG
ATGAAAGTGACTCAGCCCGACAGCAACACTTTGACCTGTGAGGTGATGGGACCCACCTCACCCAAGATGA
GACTGATCTTGAAGCAGGAGAATCAGGAGGCCAGGGTCTCCAGGCAGGAGAAAGTGATTCAAGTGCAGGC
CCCTGAAGCAGGGGTGTGGCAATGTCTACTGAGTGAAGGTGAAGAGGTCAAGATGGACTCCAAGATCCAG
GTTTTATCCAAAGGGTTGAATTCCGGCGGCGGCTCCGGAGGCGGTACCGGTGGCGGCGACCTAGCCCCAC
AGATGCTTCGAGAACTCCAGGAGACTAATGCGGCGCTGCAAGACGTGAGAGAGCTCTTGCGACAGCAGGT
CAAGGAGATCACCTTCCTGAAGAATACGGTGATGGAATGTGACGCCTGCGGTCTAGACAGAAACCTGCCT
CCACTAGCACCTCTGGGCCCACACCCAGAAACGCTGGTGAAAGTAAAAGATGCTGAAGATCAGTTGGGTG
CACGAGTGGGTTACATCGAACTGGATCTCAACAGCGGTAAGATCCTTGAGAGTTTTCGCCCCGAAGAACG
TTTTCCAATGATGAGCACTTTTAAAGTTCTGCTATGTGGCGCGGTATTATCCCGTATTGACGCCGGGCAA
GAGCAACTCGGTCGCCGCATACACTATTCTCAGAATGACTTGGTTGAGTACTCACCAGTCACAGAAAAGC
ATCTTACGGATGGCATGACAGTAAGAGAATTATGCAGTGCTGCCATAACCATGAGTGATAACACTGCGGC
CAACTTACTTCTGACAACGATCGGAGGACCGAAGGAGCTAACCGCTTTTTTGCACAACATGGGGGATCAT
GTAACTCGCCTTGATCGTTGGGAACCGGAGCTGAATGAAGCCATACCAAACGACGAGCGTGACACCACGA
TGCCTGTAGCAATGGCAACAACGTTGCGCAAACTATTAACTGGCGAACTACTTACTCTAGCTTCCCGGCA
ACAATTAATAGACTGGATGGAGGCGGATAAAGTTGCAGGACCACTTCTGCGCTCGGCCCTTCCGGCTGGC
TGGTTTATTGCTGATAAATCTGGAGCCGGTGAGCGTGGGTCTCGCGGTATCATTGCAGCACTGGGGCCAG
ATGGTAAGCCCTCCCGTATCGTAGTTATCTACACGACGGGGAGTCAGGCAACTATGGATGAACGAAATAG
ACAGATCGCTGAGATAGGTGCCTCACTGATTAAGCATTGGGGCCCTGACTACAAAGACCATGACGGTGAT
TATAAAGATCATGACATCGATTACAAGGATGACGATGACAAGGGCCCTCACCACCACCATCACCACTAAT
AATAAGGATCCCCCGACCTCGACCTCTGGCTAATAAAGGAAATTTATTTTCATTGCAATAGTGTGTTGGA
ATTTTTTGTGTCTCTCACTCGGAAGGACATATGGGAGGGCAAATCATTTGGTCGAGATCCCTCGGAGATC
TCTAGCTAGAGGATCGATCCCCGCCCCGGACGAACTAAACCTGACTACGACATCTCTGCCCCTTCTTCGC
GGGGCAGTGCATGTAATCCCTTCAGTTGGTTGGTACAACTTGCCAACTGGGCCCTGTTCCACATGTGACA
CGGGGGGGGACCAAACACAAAGGGGTTCTCTGACTGTAGTTGACATCCTTATAAATGGATGTGCACATTT
GCCAACACTGAGTGGCTTTCATCCTGGAGCAGACTTTGCAGTCTGTGGACTGCAACACAACATTGCCTTT
ATGTGTAACTCTTGGCTGAAGCTCTTACACCAATGCTGGGGGACATGTACCTCCCAGGGGCCCAGGAAGA
CTACGGGAGGCTACACCAACGTCAATCAGAGGGGCCTGTGTAGCTACCGATAAGCGGACCCTCAAGAGGG
CATTAGCAATAGTGTTTATAAGGCCCCCTTGTTAACCCTAAACGGGTAGCATATGCTTCCCGGGTAGTAG
TATATACTATCCAGACTAACCCTAATTCAATAGCATATGTTACCCAACGGGAAGCATATGCTATCGAATT
AGGGTTAGTAAAAGGGTCCTAAGGAACAGCGATATCTCCCACCCCATGAGCTGTCACGGTTTTATTTACA
TGGGGTCAGGATTCCACGAGGGTAGTGAACCATTTTAGTCACAAGGGCAGTGGCTGAAGATCAAGGAGCG
GGCAGTGAACTCTCCTGAATCTTCGCCTGCTTCTTCATTCTCCTTCGTTTAGCTAATAGAATAACTGCTG
AGTTGTGAACAGTAAGGTGTATGTGAGGTGCTCGAAAACAAGGTTTCAGGTGACGCCCCCAGAATAAAAT
TTGGACGGGGGGTTCAGTGGTGGCATTGTGCTATGACACCAATATAACCCTCACAAACCCCTTGGGCAAT
AAATACTAGTGTAGGAATGAAACATTCTGAATATCTTTAACAATAGAAATCCATGGGGTGGGGACAAGCC
GTAAAGACTGGATGTCCATCTCACACGAATTTATGGCTATGGGCAACACATAATCCTAGTGCAATATGAT
ACTGGGGTTATTAAGATGTGTCCCAGGCAGGGACCAAGACAGGTGAACCATGTTGTTACACTCTATTTGT
AACAAGGGGAAAGAGAGTGGACGCCGACAGCAGCGGACTCCACTGGTTGTCTCTAACACCCCCGAAAATT
AAACGGGGCTCCACGCCAATGGGGCCCATAAACAAAGACAAGTGGCCACTCTTTTTTTTGAAATTGTGGA
GTGGGGGCACGCGTCAGCCCCCACACGCCGCCCTGCGGTTTTGGACTGTAAAATAAGGGTGTAATAACTT
GGCTGATTGTAACCCCGCTAACCACTGCGGTCAAACCACTTGCCCACAAAACCACTAATGGCACCCCGGG
GAATACCTGCATAAGTAGGTGGGCGGGCCAAGATAGGGGCGCGATTGCTGCGATCTGGAGGACAAATTAC
ACACACTTGCGCCTGAGCGCCAAGCACAGGGTTGTTGGTCCTCATATTCACGAGGTCGCTGAGAGCACGG
TGGGCTAATGTTGCCATGGGTAGCATATACTACCCAAATATCTGGATAGCATATGCTATCCTAATCTATA
TCTGGGTAGCATAGGCTATCCTAATCTATATCTGGGTAGCATATGCTATCCTAATCTATATCTGGGTAGT
ATATGCTATCCTAATTTATATCTGGGTAGCATAGGCTATCCTAATCTATATCTGGGTAGCATATGCTATC
CTAATCTATATCTGGGTAGTATATGCTATCCTAATCTGTATCCGGGTAGCATATGCTATCCTAATAGAGA
TTAGGGTAGTATATGCTATCCTAATTTATATCTGGGTAGCATATACTACCCAAATATCTGGATAGCATAT
GCTATCCTAATCTATATCTGGGTAGCATATGCTATCCTAATCTATATCTGGGTAGCATAGGCTATCCTAA
TCTATATCTGGGTAGCATATGCTATCCTAATCTATATCTGGGTAGTATATGCTATCCTAATTTATATCTG
GGTAGCATAGGCTATCCTAATCTATATCTGGGTAGCATATGCTATCCTAATCTATATCTGGGTAGTATAT
GCTATCCTAATCTGTATCCGGGTAGCATATGCTATCCTCATGATAAGCTGTCAAACATGAGAATTTTCTT
GAAGACGAAAGGGCCTCGTGATACGCCTATTTTTATAGGTTAATGTCATGATAATAATGGTTTCTTAGAC
GTCAGGTGGCACTTTTCGGGGAAATGTGCGCGGAACCCCTATTTGTTTATTTTTCTAAATACATTCAAAT
ATGTATCCGCTCATGAGACAATAACCCTGATAAATGCTTCAATAATATTGAAAAAGGAAGAGTATGAGTA
TTCAACATTTCCGTGTCGCCCTTATTCCCTTTTTTGCGGCATTTTGCCTTCCTGTTTTTGCTCACCCAGA
AACGCTGGTGAAAGTAAAAGATGCTGAAGATCAGTTGGGTGCACGAGTGGGTTACATCGAACTGGATCTC
AACAGCGGTAAGATCCTTGAGAGTTTTCGCCCCGAAGAACGTTTTCCAATGATGAGCACTTTTAAAGTTC
TGCTATGTGGCGCGGTATTATCCCGTGTTGACGCCGGGCAAGAGCAACTCGGTCGCCGCATACACTATTC
TCAGAATGACTTGGTTGAGTACTCACCAGTCACAGAAAAGCATCTTACGGATGGCATGACAGTAAGAGAA
TTATGCAGTGCTGCCATAACCATGAGTGATAACACTGCGGCCAACTTACTTCTGACAACGATCGGAGGAC
CGAAGGAGCTAACCGCTTTTTTGCACAACATGGGGGATCATGTAACTCGCCTTGATCGTTGGGAACCGGA
GCTGAATGAAGCCATACCAAACGACGAGCGTGACACCACGATGCCTGCAGCAATGGCAACAACGTTGCGC
AAACTATTAACTGGCGAACTACTTACTCTAGCTTCCCGGCAACAATTAATAGACTGGATGGAGGCGGATA
AAGTTGCAGGACCACTTCTGCGCTCGGCCCTTCCGGCTGGCTGGTTTATTGCTGATAAATCTGGAGCCGG
TGAGCGTGGGTCTCGCGGTATCATTGCAGCACTGGGGCCAGATGGTAAGCCCTCCCGTATCGTAGTTATC
TACACGACGGGGAGTCAGGCAACTATGGATGAACGAAATAGACAGATCGCTGAGATAGGTGCCTCACTGA
TTAAGCATTGGTAACTGTCAGACCAAGTTTACTCATATATACTTTAGATTGATTTAAAACTTCATTTTTA
ATTTAAAAGGATCTAGGTGAAGATCCTTTTTGATAATCTCATGACCAAAATCCCTTAACGTGAGTTTTCG
TTCCACTGAGCGTCAGACCCCGTAGAAAAGATCAAAGGATCTTCTTGAGATCCTTTTTTTCTGCGCGTAA
TCTGCTGCTTGCAAACAAAAAAACCACCGCTACCAGCGGTGGTTTGTTTGCCGGATCAAGAGCTACCAAC
TCTTTTTCCGAAGGTAACTGGCTTCAGCAGAGCGCAGATACCAAATACTGTTCTTCTAGTGTAGCCGTAG
TTAGGCCACCACTTCAAGAACTCTGTAGCACCGCCTACATACCTCGCTCTGCTAATCCTGTTACCAGTGG
CTGCTGCCAGTGGCGATAAGTCGTGTCTTACCGGGTTGGACTCAAGACGATAGTTACCGGATAAGGCGCA
GCGGTCGGGCTGAACGGGGGGTTCGTGCACACAGCCCAGCTTGGAGCGAACGACCTACACCGAACTGAGA
TACCTACAGCGTGAGCTATGAGAAAGCGCCACGCTTCCCGAAGGGAGAAAGGCGGACAGGTATCCGGTAA
GCGGCAGGGTCGGAACAGGAGAGCGCACGAGGGAGCTTCCAGGGGGAAACGCCTGGTATCTTTATAGTCC
TGTCGGGTTTCGCCACCTCTGACTTGAGCGTCGATTTTTGTGATGCTCGTCAGGGGGGCGGAGCCTATGG
AAAAACGCCAGCAACGCGGCCTTTTTACGGTTCCTGGCCTTTTGCTGGCCTTTTGCTCACATGTTCTTTC
CTGCGTTATCCCCTGATTCTGTGGATAACCGTATTACCGCCTTTGAGTGAGCTGATACCGCTCGCCGCAG
CCGAACGACCGAGCGCAGCGAGTCAGTGAGCGAGGAAGCGGAAGAGCGCCCAATACGCAAACCGCCTCTC
CCCGCGCGTTGGCCGATTCATTAATGCAGCTGGCACGACAGGTTTCCCGACTGGAAAGCGGGCAGTGAGC
GCAACGCAATTAATGTGAGTTAGCTCACTCATTAGGCACCCCAGGCTTTACACTTTATGCTTCCGGCTCG
TATGTTGTGTGGAATTGTGAGCGGATAACAATTTCACACAGGAAACAGCTATGACCATGATTACGCCAAG
CTCTAGCTAGAGGTCGACCAATTCTCATGTTTGACAGCTTATCATCGCAGATCCGGGCAACGTTGTTGCC
ATTGCTGCAGGCGCAGAACTGGTAGGTATGGAAGATCTATACATTGAATCAATATTGGCAATTAGCCATA
TTAGTCATTGGTTATATAGCATAAATCAATATTGGCTATTGGCCATTGCATACGTTGTATCTATATCATA
ATATGTACATTTATATTGGCTCATGTCCAATATGACCGCCATGTTGACATTGATTATTGACTAGTTATTA
ATAGTAATCAATTACGGGGTCATTAGTTCATAGCCCATATATGGAGTTCCGCGTTACATAACTTACGGTA
AATGGCCCGCCTGGCTGACCGCCCAACGACCCCCGCCCATTGACGTCAATAATGACGTATGTTCCCATAG
TAACGCCAATAGGGACTTTCCATTGACGTCAATGGGTGGAGTATTTACGGTAAACTGCCCACTTGGCAGT
ACATCAAGTGTATCATATGCCAAGTCCGCCCCCTATTGACGTCAATGACGGTAAATGGCCCGCCTGGCAT
TATGCCCAGTACATGACCTTACGGGACTTTCCTACTTGGCAGTACATCTACGTATTAGTCATCGCTATTA
CCATGGTGATGCGGTTTTGGCAGTACACCAATGGGCGTGGATAGCGGTTTGACTCACGGGGATTTCCAAG
TCTCCACCCCATTGACGTCAATGGGAGTTTGTTTTGGCACCAAAATCAACGGGACTTTCCAAAATGTCGT
AATAACCCCGCCCCGTTGACGCAAATGGGCGGTAGGCGTGTACGGTGGGAGGTCTATATAAGCAGAGCTC
GTTTAGTGAACCGTCAGATCCTCACTCTCTTCCGCATCGCTGTCTGCGAGGGCCAGCTGTTGGGCTCGCG
GTTGAGGACAAACTCTTCGCGGTCTTTCCAGTACTCTTGGATCGGAAACCCGTCGGCCTCCGAACGGTAC
TCCGCCACCGAGGGACCTGAGCGAGTCCGCATCGACCGGATCGGAAAACCT
Features (pLannotate 1.2.2; 22 found; start..end, strand, type, name):
    184..273     +  intron         chimeric intron (fragment): chimera between introns from adenovirus and immunoglobulin heavy chain genes
    292..338     +  CDS            IgH signal sequence (fragment): signal sequence from the mouse immunoglobulin heavy chain variable region
    415..930     +  CDS            OS25_PLAFO (fragment): Experimental evidence at protein level: Swiss-Prot protein existence level 1. From Plasmodium falciparum (isolate NF54).
    931..1491    +  CDS            Cd4 (fragment): CD4_RAT - Experimental evidence at protein level: Swiss-Prot protein existence level 1. Integral membrane glycoprotein that plays an essential role in the immune response and serves multiple functions in responses against both external and internal offenses. In T-cells, functions primarily as a coreceptor for MHC class II molecule:peptide complex. The antigens presented by class II peptides are derived from extracellular proteins while class I peptides are derived from cytosolic proteins. Interacts simultaneously with the T-cell receptor (TCR) and the MHC class II presented by antigen presenti
   1528..1695    +  CDS            COMP (fragment): COMP_HUMAN - Experimental evidence at protein level: Swiss-Prot protein existence level 1. May play a role in the structural integrity of cartilage via its interaction with other extracellular matrix proteins such as the collagens and fibronectin. Can mediate the interaction of chondrocytes with the cartilage extracellular matrix through interaction with cell surface integrin receptors. Could play a role in the pathogenesis of osteoarthritis. Potent suppressor of apoptosis in both primary chondrocytes and transformed cells. Suppresses apoptosis by blocking the activation of caspase-3 and by in
   1703..2490    +  CDS            bla(M) (fragment): β-lactamase lacking the signal sequence; bla(M); allows cytosolic expression of β-lactamase
   2497..2562    +  CDS            3xFLAG: three tandem FLAG® epitope tags, followed by an enterokinase cleavage site
   2622..2677    +  polyA_signal   β-globin poly(A) signal: rabbit β-globin polyadenylation signal (Gil and Proudfoot, 1987)
   3191..4872    -  rep_origin     oriP (fragment): Epstein-Barr virus oriP replication origin (Yates et al., 2000)
   4999..5103    +  promoter       AmpR promoter: bla
   5104..5964    +  CDS            AmpR: β-lactamase; bla; confers resistance to ampicillin, carbenicillin, and related antibiotics
   6135..6723    +  rep_origin     ori: high-copy-number ColE1/pMB1/pBR322/pUC origin of replication
   6906..6998    +  CDS            lacI (fragment): lac repressor; lacI; The lac repressor binds to the lac operator to inhibit transcription in E. coli. This inhibition can be relieved by adding lactose or isopropyl-β-D-thiogalactopyranoside (IPTG).
   7011..7032    +  protein_bind   CAP binding site: CAP binding activates transcription in the presence of cAMP. E. coli catabolite activator protein
   7047..7077    +  promoter       lac promoter: promoter for the E. coli lac operon
   7085..7101    +  protein_bind   lac operator: The lac repressor binds to the lac operator to inhibit transcription in E. coli. This inhibition can be relieved by adding lactose or isopropyl-β-D-thiogalactopyranoside (IPTG). lac repressor encoded by lacI
   7171..7187    +  promoter       tet promoter (fragment): E. coli promoter for tetracycline efflux protein gene
   7197..7222    -  CDS            bla(M) (fragment): β-lactamase lacking the signal sequence; bla(M); allows cytosolic expression of β-lactamase
   7396..7775    +  enhancer       CMV enhancer: human cytomegalovirus immediate early enhancer
   7777..7976    +  promoter       CMV promoter: human cytomegalovirus (CMV) immediate early promoter
   8044..8082    +  misc_feature   Ad SA (fragment): adenovirus major late transcript splice acceptor (Friedrich and Soriano, 1991)
   8115..153     -  CDS            PTP (fragment) (across the origin): TERM_ADE02 - Experimental evidence at protein level: Swiss-Prot protein existence level 1. Protein covalently bound to the viral DNA that acts as a primer for viral genomic replication by DNA strand displacement. Assembles on the viral origin of replication in an initiation complex with viral polymerase, DBP, host NFIA and host POU2F1/OCT1. During initiation, the polymerase covalently couples the first dCTP with Ser- 580 of pTP. The terminal protein stimulates the template activity over 20 fold compared to protein-free templates. Neo-synthesized viral genomes are linked to two preterminal prot
