[The description below was written by a language model from this plasmid's Addgene catalogue record and pLannotate feature annotations shown in this document.]
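Description:
P25-COMP-blac-flag-his is a mammalian expression plasmid built on the pTT3 backbone for producing a secreted, pentameric form of the Plasmodium falciparum ookinete surface protein P25 (Pfs25, PF3D7_1031000). It is propagated in E. coli through a high-copy ColE1/pUC-type origin with ampicillin selection. It also carries an Epstein-Barr virus oriP element, which allows episomal maintenance in mammalian cells that supply EBNA1. Residual lac promoter/operator sequences are backbone remnants. The two sequence records, from the depositor and from repository sequencing, differ by only two nucleotides in length and give the same feature map.

Expression is driven by the CMV enhancer and promoter, followed by adenovirus-derived leader and splice sequences and a chimeric intron, and is terminated by a rabbit β-globin polyadenylation signal. The open reading frame begins with an exogenous mouse immunoglobulin signal peptide that directs secretion. Next comes a synthetic P25 ectodomain cloned between NotI and AscI sites, in which every N-X-S/T sequon has been changed to N-X-A so that mammalian cells do not add N-linked glycans. Downstream, in frame, are rat Cd4 domains 3 and 4, the COMP (cartilage oligomeric matrix protein) coiled-coil segment that assembles the fusion into pentamers, a β-lactamase lacking its own signal sequence, a 3xFLAG tag and a 6xHis tag. The His tag is listed in the catalogue but was not picked up in the feature annotation.

Pentamerisation raises binding avidity, while the fused β-lactamase can act as an enzymatic reporter and the tags allow detection and purification. The associated publication is a systematic screen of Plasmodium falciparum membrane protein interactions, so the construct most likely served as a multivalent "prey" reagent for detecting weak extracellular protein interactions, although the record does not state that role.
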