Addgene plasmid #110991: P25-COMP-blac-flag-his
Purpose: Expresses pentamerised full-length protein ectodomain with no N-linked glycans in mammalian cells. Contains a C-terminal rat Cd4 d3+4 tag, COMP pentamerisation domain, flag- and 6xHis tags.
Depositing lab: Gavin Wright. Depositing organization: Wellcome Sanger Institute. Publication: Systematic Identification of Plasmodium Falciparum Sporozoite Membrane Protein Interactions Reveals an Essential Role for the p24 Complex in Host Infection. Knockel J, Dundas K, Yang ASP, Galaway F, Metcalf T, Gemert GV, Sauerwein RW, Rayner JC, Billker O, Wright GJ. Mol Cell Proteomics. 2021;20:100038. doi: 10.1074/mcp.RA120.002432. Epub 2021 Jan 27. PubMed 33515807.
Backbone
  Vector backbone: pTT3
  Backbone manufacturer: pTT3 was obtained from Yves Durocher, National Research Council of Canada-Biotechnology Research Institute
  Backbone size w/o insert (bp): 7661
  Vector type: Mammalian Expression
Growth in bacteria
  Bacterial resistance: Ampicillin, 100 μg/mL
  Growth temperature: 37°C
  Growth strain: DH5alpha
  Copy number: Unknown
Gene/Insert
  Gene/Insert name: ookinete surface protein P25 (alt names: PF3D7_1031000; PFS25)
  Species: Synthetic
  Insert size (bp): 651
  Mutation: All NXT/S sites mutated to NXA, where X is any amino acid except Proline
  Entrez Gene: PF10_0303 (a.k.a. PF10_0303)
  Promoter: CMV
  Tag / fusion protein: Exogenous signal peptide of mouse origin (N terminal on insert); rat Cd4d3+4, beta-lactamase, triple FLAG tag, 6xHis tag (C terminal on insert)
  Cloning method: Restriction Enzyme; 5′ cloning site Not1 (not destroyed); 3′ cloning site Asc1 (not destroyed)
Terms and licenses: Academic/Nonprofit Terms; Industry Terms: Not Available to Industry
How to cite: P25-COMP-blac-flag-his was a gift from Gavin Wright (Addgene plasmid # 110991 ; http://n2t.net/addgene:110991 ; RRID:Addgene_110991)
